Addgene plasmid #239429: pAAV-c-fos-CytoTape-V5
Purpose: c-fos signal monomer
Depositing lab: Changyang Linghu. Depositing organization: University of Michigan. Publication: Scalable and multiplexed recorders of gene regulation dynamics across weeks. Zheng L, Shi D, Yan Y, Zhou B, Lim J, Hou Y, An B, Adhinarta JK, Lin M, Ko B, Joesten WC, Gautam M, Huez EDM, Kim EC, Klyder EG, Chang B, Pitchiaya S, Roberts MT, Cai DJ, Boyden ES, Wei D, Lio P, Linghu C. Nature. 2026 Jan 26. doi: 10.1038/s41586-026-10156-9. PubMed 41588170.
Backbone
  Vector backbone: pAAV-c-fos
  Backbone manufacturer: Epoch Life Science, Inc.
  Total vector size (bp): 7218
  Vector type: Mammalian Expression, AAV
Growth in bacteria
  Bacterial resistance: Ampicillin, 100 μg/mL
  Growth temperature: 37°C
  Growth strain: NEB Stable
  Copy number: High Copy
Gene/Insert
  Gene/Insert name: CytoTape-V5
  Species: Synthetic
  Promoter: c-fos promoter
  Tag / fusion protein: V5-dMBP (C terminal on insert)
  Cloning method: Gibson Cloning
  Sequencing primers: 5′ TTGCGCAGATCGATAACTAGTGC; 3′ GCAAACAACAGATGGCTGGC
Terms and licenses: Academic/Nonprofit Terms; Industry Terms
Depositor comments: Please visit https://doi.org/10.1101/2025.05.10.653182 for bioRxiv preprint.
How to cite: pAAV-c-fos-CytoTape-V5 was a gift from Changyang Linghu (Addgene plasmid # 239429 ; http://n2t.net/addgene:239429 ; RRID:Addgene_239429)
