[The description below was written by a language model from this plasmid's Addgene catalogue record and pLannotate feature annotations shown in this document.]
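Description:
pAAV-c-fos-CytoTape-V5 is an AAV transfer plasmid for mammalian expression, built on a pAAV-c-fos backbone and catalogued at about 7.2 kb. It is maintained in E. coli through a high-copy ColE1/pUC-type origin and an ampicillin resistance gene (β-lactamase with its own promoter), and it also carries an f1 phage origin. Two AAV2 inverted terminal repeats flank the expression cassette. These allow the intervening DNA to be packaged into recombinant AAV particles when replication and capsid functions are supplied in trans.

The payload is a synthetic CytoTape-V5 coding sequence under control of the c-fos promoter, an immediate-early gene promoter whose activity rises with cellular stimulation. The automated annotation detects a short mouse Fos coding fragment upstream of the insert, which suggests that the regulatory region extends into the start of the native gene, though the record does not define the promoter boundaries. Within the insert, the annotation finds a region homologous to E. coli isoaspartyl dipeptidase (iadA), followed directly by a maltose-binding protein (malE) derived segment and a V5 epitope tag. This matches the catalogued C-terminal V5-dMBP fusion. The iadA-like part is presumably the CytoTape scaffold itself, but the record does not explain its role. A bovine growth hormone polyadenylation signal terminates the transcript. Small lacI, lacZα and SV40 large T antigen fragments appear to be backbone remnants.

The stated purpose is "c-fos signal monomer", from work on scalable, multiplexed recorders of gene regulation dynamics over weeks. The construct therefore appears to supply a V5-tagged monomer produced in proportion to c-fos promoter activity, with the epitope marking that activity for later detection.
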