Features (pLannotate 1.2.2; 14 found; start..end, strand, type, name):
    965..1096    +  CDS            Fos (fragment): FOS_MOUSE - Experimental evidence at protein level: Swiss-Prot protein existence level 1. Nuclear phosphoprotein which forms a tight but non-covalently linked complex with the JUN/AP-1 transcription factor. On TGF-beta activation, forms a multimeric SMAD3/SMAD4/JUN/FOS complex, at the AP1/SMAD-binding site to regulate TGF-beta-mediated signaling (By similarity). Has a critical function in regulating the development of cells destined to form and maintain the skeleton. It is thought to have an important role in signal transduction, cell proliferation and differentiation. In growing cells, activa
   1883..3052    +  CDS            iadA: IADA_ECOLI - Also known as yjiF. Experimental evidence at protein level: Swiss-Prot protein existence level 1. Catalyzes the hydrolytic cleavage of a subset of L- isoaspartyl (L-beta-aspartyl) dipeptides. Used to degrade proteins damaged by L-isoaspartyl residues formation. The best substrate for the enzyme reported thus far is iso-Asp-Leu. From Escherichia coli (strain K12).
   3053..4138    +  CDS            malE (fragment): MALE_ECO57 - Experimental evidence at protein level: Swiss-Prot protein existence level 1. Part of the ABC transporter complex MalEFGK involved in maltose/maltodextrin import. Binds maltose and higher maltodextrins. From Escherichia coli O157:H7.
   4139..4179    +  CDS            V5 tag (fragment): epitope tag from simian virus 5
   4205..4412    +  polyA_signal   bGH poly(A) signal: bovine growth hormone polyadenylation signal
   4443..4511    -  CDS            large T antigen (fragment): large T antigen from SV40 (simian virus 40)
   4582..4715    +  repeat_region  AAV2 ITR: inverted terminal repeat of adeno-associated virus serotype 2 inverted
   4709..4765    -  CDS            lacI (fragment): lac repressor; lacI; The lac repressor binds to the lac operator to inhibit transcription in E. coli. This inhibition can be relieved by adding lactose or isopropyl-β-D-thiogalactopyranoside (IPTG).
   4948..5536    -  rep_origin     ori: high-copy-number ColE1/pMB1/pBR322/pUC origin of replication
   5707..6567    -  CDS            AmpR: β-lactamase; bla; confers resistance to ampicillin, carbenicillin, and related antibiotics
   6568..6672    -  promoter       AmpR promoter: bla
   6725..7153    -  rep_origin     f1 ori (sequence partly withheld): f1 bacteriophage origin of replication; arrow indicates direction of (+) strand synthesis
   7158..3       -  CDS            lacZα (fragment) (across the origin): LacZα fragment of β-galactosidase; lacZ fragment
   7222..130     -  repeat_region  AAV2 ITR (fragment) (across the origin): inverted terminal repeat of adeno-associated virus serotype 2 inverted
>Addgene plasmid #239429 | pAAV-c-fos-CytoTape-V5 | addgene full sequence | sequence record 491026 | Addgene NGS Result
CTGCGCGCTCGCTCGCTCACTGAGGCCGCCCGGGCAAAGCCCGGGCGTCGGGCGACCTTTGGTCGCCCGG
CCTCAGTGAGCGAGCGAGCGCGCAGAGAGGGAGTGGCCAACTCCATCACTAGGGGTTCCTTGTAGTTAAT
GATTAACCCGCCATGCTACTTATCTACGTAGCCATGCTCTAGGAAGATCGTAGGTTAATTAACAAGCTTT
CCTTTAGGAACAGAGGCTTCGAGCCTTTAAGGCTGCGTACTTGCTTCTCCTAATACCAGAGACTCAAAAA
AAAAAAAAAAGTTCCAGATTGCTGGACAATGACCCGGGTCTCATCCCTTGACCCTGGGAACCGGGTCCAC
ATTGAATCAGGTGCGAATGTTCGCTCGCCTTCTCTGCCTTTCCCGCCTCCCCTCCCCCGGCCGCGGCCCC
GGTTCCCCCCCTGCGCTGCACCCTCAGAGTTGGCTGCAGCCGGCGAGCTGTTCCCGTCAATCCCTCCCTC
CTTTACACAGGATGTCCATATTAGGACATCTGCGTCAGCAGGTTTCCACGGCCGGTCCCTGTTGTTCTGG
GGGGGGGACCATCTCCGAAATCCTACACGCGGAAGGTCTAGGAGACCCCCTAAGATCCCAAATGTGAACA
CTCATAGGTGAAAGATGTATGCCAAGACGGGGGTTGAAAGCCTGGGGCGTAGAGTTGACGACAGAGCGCC
CGCAGAGGGCCTTGGGGCGCGCTTCCCCCCCCTTCCAGTTCCGCCCAGTGACGTAGGAAGTCCATCCATT
CACAGCGCTTCTATAAAGGCGCCAGCTGAGGCGCCTACTACTCCAACCGCGACTGCAGCGAGCAACTGAG
AAGACTGGATAGAGCCGGCGGTTCCGCGAACGAGCAGTGACCGCGCTCCCACCCAGCTCTGCTCTGCAGC
TCCCACCAGTGTCTACCCCTGGACCCCTTGCCGGGCTTTCCCCAAACTTCGACCTTCTCGGGTTTCAACG
CCGACTACGAGGCGTCATCCTCCCGCTGCAGTAGCGCCTCCCCGGCCGGGGACAGCCTTTCCTACTACCA
TTCCCCAGCCGACTCCTTCTCCAGCGGCTCTCCTGTCAACACACAGGTGAGTTTGGCTTTGTGTAGCCGC
CAGGTCCGCGCTGAGGGTCGCCGTGGAGGAGACACTGGGGTGTGACTCGCAGGGGCGGGGGGGTCTTCCT
TTTTCGCTCTGGAGGGAGACTGGCGCGGTCAGAGCAGCCTTAGCCTGGGAACCCAGGACTTGTCTGAGCG
CGTGCACACTTGTCATAGTAAGACTTAGTGACCCCTTCCCGCGCGGCAGGTTTATTCTGAGTGGCCTGCC
TGCATTCTTCTCTCGGCCGACTTGTTTCTGAGATCAGCCGGGGCCAACAAGTCTCGAGCAAAGAGTCGCT
AACTAGAGTTTGGGAGGCGGCAAACCGCGGCAATCCCCCCTCCCGGGGCAGCCTGGAGCAGGGAGGAGGG
AGGAGGGAGGAGGGTGCTGCGGGCGGGTGTGTAAGGCAGTTTCATTGATAAAAAGCGAGTTCATTCTGGA
GACTCCGGAGCAGCGCCTGCGTCAGCGCAGACGTCAGGGATATTTATAACAAACCCCCTTTCGAGCGAGT
GATGCCGAAGGGATAACGGGAACGCAGCAGTAGGATGGAGGAGAAAGGCTGCGCTGCGGAATTCAAGGGA
GGATATTGGGAGAGCTTTTATCTCCGATGAGGTGCATACAGGAAGACATAAGCAGTCTCTGACCGGAATG
CTTCTCTCTCCCTGCTTCATGCGACACTAGGGCCACTTGCTCCACCTGTGTCTGGAACCTCCTCGCTCAC
CTCCGCTTTCCTCTTTTTGTTTTGTTTCAGGACTTTTGCGCAGATCGATAACTAGTGCCACCATGATTGA
CTATACTGCTGCTGGTTTCACCCTCCTCCAAGGTGCACATCTGTACGCTCCTGAAGACAGAGGTATCTGC
GATGTGCTGGTTGCCAACGGTAAGATCATCGCTGTGGCCTCCAACATTCCTAGCGACATCGTTCCAAACT
GCACCGTTGTCGATCTGAGCGGACAGATCCTCTGTCCAGGATTCATTGATCAGCACGTGCACCTCATTGG
AGGAGGAGGCGAAGCTGGTCCTACTACTAGAACTCCCGAAGTCGCACTGTCTCGCCTCACAGAGGCAGGC
GTTACCTCCGTCGTGGGACTCCTGGGTACTGATAGCATCTCTAGGCACCCTGAGTCTCTGCTGGCAAAGA
CCAGAGCCCTCAATGAGGAGGGTATCTCCGCTTGGATGCTGACTGGTGCTTATCACGTCCCATCTCGCAC
CATTACTGGCAGCGTGGAGAAGGACGTTGCAATCATCGACAGAGTGATCGGTGTTAAGTGCGCTATCTCC
GACCACAGGAGCGCTGCTCCCGACGTCTATCACCTGGCCAACATGGCAGCCGAGAGCAGAGTCGGTGGTC
TGCTCGGTGGCAAGCCAGGAGTTACCGTGTTCCACATGGGTGACTCTAAGAAGGCACTGCAACCCATCTA
TGACCTGCTGGAGAACTGTGACGTCCCAATCTCCAAGCTGCTGCCTACCCACGTCAACAGGAACGTGCCT
CTCTTCTACCAAGCTCTGGAGTTCGCAAGAAAGGGTGGCACCATCGACATCACCTCTAGCATTGATGAAC
CCGTCGCTCCAGCTGAGGGAATCGCAAGGGCTGTCCAAGCAGGTATCCCACTGGCAAGGGTGACACTCAG
CTCTGATGGCAACGGCTCCCAGCCATTCTTCGATGATGAAGGAAATCTGACTCACATTGGCGTGGCTGGA
TTTGAAACTCTCCTGGAAACAGTTCAGGTTCTGGTTAAGGACTACGACTTCAGCATTTCTGACGCTCTCA
GACCACTCACCTCTAGCGTCGCTGGCTTCCTGAACCTGACTGGTAAAGGCGAAATCAAACCTGGTAATGA
CGCTGATCTGCTGGTGATGACACCCGAACTGCGCATTGAGCAGGTCTATGCAAGAGGAAAGCTGATGGTT
AAGGACGGAAAGGCTTGTGTCAAGGGCACATTCGAGACTGCTGGCAAACTGGTTATCTGGATCAATGGCG
ATAAGGGCTACAATGGCCTGGCAGAGGTCGGTAAGAAGTTCGAGAAAGATACAGGCATCAAAGTTACTGT
GGAACACCCAGATAAGCTGGAGGAGAAGTTCCCTCAGGTCGCAGCAACTGGCGACGGTCCAGACATCATC
TTCTGGGCACACGATAGGTTCGGTGGCTATGCCCAATCTGGCCTGCTGGCTGAGATTACTCCTGATAAGG
CTTTCCAGGACAAGCTGTATCCATTCACCTGGGATGCTGTGAGATACAATGGCAAGCTGATCGCATACCC
TATTGCTGTGGAAGCTCTGAGCCTGATCTACAACAAGGACCTGCTGCCTAATCCTCCTAAGACATGGGAA
GAAATCCCTGCACTGGACAAGGAACTGAAGGCCAAAGGCAAGTCCGCACTGATGTTCAACCTGCAGGAGC
CTTACTTTACCTGGCCACTGATTGCTGCCGACGGTGGTTACGCTTTCAAGTACGAGAATGGTAAGTACGA
CATCAAAGATGTGGGTGTGGACAATGCTGGTGCCAAAGCTGGTCTGACTTTCCTGGTGGATCTGATCAAG
AACAAGCACATGAATGCAGACACTGACTATTCTATCGCAGAGGCTGCTTTCAACAAAGGCGAAACCGCAA
TGACTATCAATGGTCCTTGGGCATGGTCTAACATCGACACTAGCAAAGTCAACTACGGTGTCACCGTTCT
GCCAACCTTCAAGGGTCAGCCAAGCAAACCTTTCGTTGGCGTGCTGAGCGCAGGTATCAACGCTGCCTCT
CCTAACAAAGAGCTGGCTAAGGAGTTTCTGGAGAACTACCTGCTGACAGACGAAGGTCTGGAGGCAGTGA
ACAAGGACAAGCCACTGGGTGCCGTGGCTCTGAAGAGCTACGAAGAAGAACTGGCCAAGGACCCTCGCAT
CGCTGCTACAATGGAGAACGCACAGAAGGGTGAGATCATGCCAAACATCCCACAGATGAGCGCATTCTGG
TATGCCGTGAGGACCGCTGTTATCAACGCAGCTTCTGGCAGACAGACCGTGGATGAAGCCCTGAAAGACG
CACAGACCGGTAAGCCTATCCCTAACCCTCTGCTCGGTCTCGATTCTACCTAAGCGGCCGCTCATAAAGC
TCGACTGTGCCTTCTAGTTGCCAGCCATCTGTTGTTTGCCCCTCCCCCGTGCCTTCCTTGACCCTGGAAG
GTGCCACTCCCACTGTCCTTTCCTAATAAAATGAGGAAATTGCATCGCATTGTCTGAGTAGGTGTCATTC
TATTCTGGGGGGTGGGGTGGGGCAGGACAGCAAGGGGGAGGATTGGGAAGACAATAGCAGGCATGCTGGG
GATGCGGTCCGGACTGTACAATTGCATTCATTTTATGTTTCAGGTTCAGGGGGAGATGTGGGAGGTTTTT
TAAAGCAAGTAAAACCTCTACAAATGTGGTAAAATCGATAAGGATCTTCCTAGAGCATGGCTACGTAGAT
AAGTAGCATGGCGGGTTAATCATTAACTACAAGGAACCCCTAGTGATGGAGTTGGCCACTCCCTCTCTGC
GCGCTCGCTCGCTCACTGAGGCCGGGCGACCAAAGGTCGCCCGACGCCCGGGCTTTGCCCGGGCGGCCTC
AGTGAGCGAGCGAGCGCGCAGCTGCATTAATGAATCGGCCAACGCGCGGGGAGAGGCGGTTTGCGTATTG
GGCGCTCTTCCGCTTCCTCGCTCACTGACTCGCTGCGCTCGGTCGTTCGGCTGCGGCGAGCGGTATCAGC
TCACTCAAAGGCGGTAATACGGTTATCCACAGAATCAGGGGATAACGCAGGAAAGAACATGTGAGCAAAA
GGCCAGCAAAAGGCCAGGAACCGTAAAAAGGCCGCGTTGCTGGCGTTTTTCCATAGGCTCCGCCCCCCTG
ACGAGCATCACAAAAATCGACGCTCAAGTCAGAGGTGGCGAAACCCGACAGGACTATAAAGATACCAGGC
GTTTCCCCCTGGAAGCTCCCTCGTGCGCTCTCCTGTTCCGACCCTGCCGCTTACCGGATACCTGTCCGCC
TTTCTCCCTTCGGGAAGCGTGGCGCTTTCTCATAGCTCACGCTGTAGGTATCTCAGTTCGGTGTAGGTCG
TTCGCTCCAAGCTGGGCTGTGTGCACGAACCCCCCGTTCAGCCCGACCGCTGCGCCTTATCCGGTAACTA
TCGTCTTGAGTCCAACCCGGTAAGACACGACTTATCGCCACTGGCAGCAGCCACTGGTAACAGGATTAGC
AGAGCGAGGTATGTAGGCGGTGCTACAGAGTTCTTGAAGTGGTGGCCTAACTACGGCTACACTAGAAGAA
CAGTATTTGGTATCTGCGCTCTGCTGAAGCCAGTTACCTTCGGAAAAAGAGTTGGTAGCTCTTGATCCGG
CAAACAAACCACCGCTGGTAGCGGTGGTTTTTTTGTTTGCAAGCAGCAGATTACGCGCAGAAAAAAAGGA
TCTCAAGAAGATCCTTTGATCTTTTCTACGGGGTCTGACGCTCAGTGGAACGAAAACTCACGTTAAGGGA
TTTTGGTCATGAGATTATCAAAAAGGATCTTCACCTAGATCCTTTTAAATTAAAAATGAAGTTTTAAATC
AATCTAAAGTATATATGAGTAAACTTGGTCTGACAGTTACCAATGCTTAATCAGTGAGGCACCTATCTCA
GCGATCTGTCTATTTCGTTCATCCATAGTTGCCTGACTCCCCGTCGTGTAGATAACTACGATACGGGAGG
GCTTACCATCTGGCCCCAGTGCTGCAATGATACCGCGAGACCCACGCTCACCGGCTCCAGATTTATCAGC
AATAAACCAGCCAGCCGGAAGGGCCGAGCGCAGAAGTGGTCCTGCAACTTTATCCGCCTCCATCCAGTCT
ATTAATTGTTGCCGGGAAGCTAGAGTAAGTAGTTCGCCAGTTAATAGTTTGCGCAACGTTGTTGCCATTG
CTACAGGCATCGTGGTGTCACGCTCGTCGTTTGGTATGGCTTCATTCAGCTCCGGTTCCCAACGATCAAG
GCGAGTTACATGATCCCCCATGTTGTGCAAAAAAGCGGTTAGCTCCTTCGGTCCTCCGATCGTTGTCAGA
AGTAAGTTGGCCGCAGTGTTATCACTCATGGTTATGGCAGCACTGCATAATTCTCTTACTGTCATGCCAT
CCGTAAGATGCTTTTCTGTGACTGGTGAGTACTCAACCAAGTCATTCTGAGAATAGTGTATGCGGCGACC
GAGTTGCTCTTGCCCGGCGTCAATACGGGATAATACCGCGCCACATAGCAGAACTTTAAAAGTGCTCATC
ATTGGAAAACGTTCTTCGGGGCGAAAACTCTCAAGGATCTTACCGCTGTTGAGATCCAGTTCGATGTAAC
CCACTCGTGCACCCAACTGATCTTCAGCATCTTTTACTTTCACCAGCGTTTCTGGGTGAGCAAAAACAGG
AAGGCAAAATGCCGCAAAAAAGGGAATAAGGGCGACACGGAAATGTTGAATACTCATACTCTTCCTTTTT
CAATATTATTGAAGCATTTATCAGGGTTATTGTCTCATGAGCGGATACATATTTGAATGTATTTAGAAAA
ATAAACAAATAGGGGTTCCGCGCACATTTCCCCGAAAAGTGCCACCTAAATTGTAAGCGTTAATATTTTG
TTAAAATTCGCGTTAAATTTTTGTTAAATCAGCTCATTTTTTAACCAATAGGCCGAAATCGGCAAAATCC
CTTATAAATCAAAAGAATAGACCGAGATAGGGT
[37 nt withheld, positions 6824-6860]
AAAGAACGTGGACTCCAACGTCAAAGG
[49 nt withheld, positions 6888-6936]
T
[91 nt withheld, positions 6938-7028]
G
[124 nt withheld, positions 7030-7153]
CCCATTCGCCATTCAGGCTGCGCAACTGTTGGGAAGGGCGATCGGTGCGGGCCTCTTCGCTATTACGCCA
G
